>Addgene plasmid #133748 | pFRm43GW | addgene full sequence | sequence record 271264 | Addgene NGS Result
CTTCAAGTGTATGTAGGTATAGTAACATGAACAAGAACAGACTCAAGTACAAGATCGCATACGAAAATGG
AAATGGCAATGTCACTTCCACATAATCAAACACGAATCCTCATATCAACAAGGCCTGAGATTCTAACTAG
CTCATAACAACTTAGCCAATAGTTACTTGAGACTACCAAATGTATGTAGAACTAAAGACTAAGGGACAGA
GAGTTCGTCTAAACAGGTGAATCTAGTCGTTGTTATCTAATAAACAATTCAGCCCCAAATGCAGAACACA
CATAGAGCTCTCTATTGATTCAAATTACGATCTGATACTGATAACGTCTAGATTTTTAGGGTTAAAGCAA
TCAATCACCTGACGATTCAAGGTGGTTGGATCATGACGATTCCAGAAAACATCAAGCAAGCTCTCAAAGC
TACACTCTTTGGGATCATACTGAACTCTAACAACCTCGTTATGTCCCGTAGTGCCAGTACAGACATCCTC
GTAACTCGGATTGTGCACGATGCCATGGCTATACCCAACCTCGGTCTTGGTCACACCAGGAACTCTCTGG
TAAGCTAGCTCCACTCCCCAGAAACAACCGGCGCCAAATTGCGCGAATTGCTGACCTGAAGACGGAACAT
CATCGTCGGGTCCTTGGGCGATTGCGGCGGAAGATGGGTCAGCTTGGGCTTGAGGACGAGACCCGAATCC
GAGTCTGTTGAAAAGGTTGTTCATTGGGGATTTGTATACGGAGATTGGTCGTCGAGAGGTTTGAGGGAAA
GGACAAATGGGTTTGGCTCTGGAGAAAGAGAGTGCGGCTTTAGAGAGAGAATTGAGAGGTTTAGAGAGAG
ATGCGGCGGCGATGAGCGGAGGAGAGACGACGAGGACCTGCATTATCAAAGCAGTGACGTGGTGAAATTT
GGAACTTTTAAGAGGCAGATAGATTTATTATTTGTATCCATTTTCTTCATTGTTCTAGAATGTCGCGGAA
CAAATTTTAAAACTAAATCCTAAATTTTTCTAATTTTGTTGCCAATAGTGGATATGTGGGCCGTATAGAA
GGAATCTATTGAAGGCCCAAACCCATACTGACGAGCCCAAAGGTTCGTTTTGCGTTTTATGTTTCGGTTC
GATGCCAACGCCACATTCTGAGCTAGGCAAAAAACAAACGTGTCTTTGAATAGACTCCTCTCGTTAACAC
ATGCAGCGGCTGCATGGTGACGCCATTAACACGTGGCCTACAATTGCATGATGTCTCCATTGACACGTGA
CTTCTCGTCTCCTTTCTTAATATATCTAACAAACACTCCTACCTCTTCCAAAATATATACACATCTTTTT
GATCAATCTCTCATTCAAAATCTCATTCTCTCTAGTAAACAAGAACAAAAAAATGGCGGATACAGCTAGA
GGAACCCATCACGATATCATCGGCAGAGACCAGTACCCGATGATGGGCCGAGACCGAGACCAGTACCAGA
TGTCCGGACGAGGATCTGACTACTCCAAGTCTAGGCAGATTGCTAAAGCTGCAACTGCTGTCACAGCTGG
TGGTTCCCTCCTTGTTCTCTCCAGCCTTACCCTTGTTGGAACTGTCATAGCTTTGACTGTTGCAACACCT
CTGCTCGTTATCTTCAGCCCAATCCTTGTCCCGGCTCTCATCACAGTTGCACTCCTCATCACCGGTTTTC
TTTCCTCTGGAGGGTTTGGCATTGCCGCTATAACCGTTTTCTCTTGGATTTACAAGTAAGCACACATTTA
TCATCTTACTTCATAATTTTGTGCAATATGTGCATGCATGTGTTGAGCCAGTAGCTTTGGATCAATTTTT
TTGGTCGAATAACAAATGTAACAATAAGAAATTGCAAATTCTAGGGAACATTTGGTTAACTAAATACGAA
ATTTGACCTAGCTAGCTTGAATGTGTCTGTGTATATCATCTATATAGGTAAAATGCTTGGTATGATACCT
ATTGATTGTGAATAGGTACGCAACGGGAGAGCACCCACAGGGATCAGACAAGTTGGACAGTGCAAGGATG
AAGTTGGGAAGCAAAGCTCAGGATCTGAAAGACAGAGCTCAGTACTACGGACAGCAACATACTGGTGGGG
AACATGACCGTGACCGTACTCGTGGTGGCCAGCACACTACTATGAGCGAGCTGATTAAGGAGAACATGCA
CATGAAGCTGTACATGGAGGGCACCGTGAACAACCACCACTTCAAGTGCACATCCGAGGGCGAAGGCAAG
CCCTACGAGGGCACCCAGACCATGAGAATCAAGGTGGTCGAGGGCGGCCCTCTCCCCTTCGCCTTCGACA
TCCTGGCTACCAGCTTCATGTACGGCAGCAGAACCTTCATCAACCACACCCAGGGCATCCCCGACTTCTT
TAAGCAGTCCTTCCCTGAGGGCTTCACATGGGAGAGAGTCACCACATACGAAGACGGGGGCGTGCTGACC
GCTACCCAGGACACCAGCCTCCAGGACGGCTGCCTCATCTACAACGTCAAGATCAGAGGGGTGAACTTCC
CATCCAACGGCCCTGTGATGCAGAAGAAAACACTCGGCTGGGAGGCCAACACCGAGATGCTGTACCCCGC
TGACGGCGGCCTGGAAGGCAGAAGCGACATGGCCCTGAAGCTCGTGGGCGGGGGCCACCTGATCTGCAAC
TTCAAGACCACATACAGATCCAAGAAACCCGCTAAGAACCTCAAGATGCCCGGCGTCTACTATGTGGACC
ACAGACTGGAAAGAATCAAGGAGGCCGACAAAGAGACCTACGTCGAGCAGCACGAGGTGGCTGTGGCCAG
ATACTGCGACCTCCCTAGCAAACTGGGGCACAAGTGATCTAGTAACATAGATGACACCGCGCGCGATAAT
TTATCCTAGTTTGCGCGCTATATTTTGTTTTCTATCGCGTATTAAATGTATAATTGCGGGACTCTAATCA
TAAAAACCCATCTCATAAATAACGTCATGCATTACATGTTAATTATTACATGCTTAACGTAATTCAACAG
AAATTATATGATAATCATCGCAAGACCGGCAACAGGATTCAATCTTAAGAAACTTTATTGCCAAATGTTT
GAACGATGGTACCCTGCATGCAAGCTGATAATTCAATTCGGCGTTAATTCAGTACATTAAAAACGTCCGC
AATGTGTTATTAAGTTGTCTAAGCGTCAATTTGTTTACACCACAATATATCCTGCCACCAGCCAGCCAAC
AGCTCCCCGACCGGCAGCTCGGCACAAAATCACCACTCGATACAGGCAGCCCATCAGTCCGGGACGGCGT
CAGCGGGAGAGCCGTTGTAAGGCGGCAGACTTTGCTCATGTTACCGATGCTATTCGGAAGAACGGCAACT
AAGCTGCCGGGTTTGAAACACGGATGATCTCGCGGAGGGTAGCATGTTGATTGTAACGATGACAGAGCGT
TGCTGCCTGTGATCAATTCGGGCACGAACCCAGTGGACATAAGCCTGTTCGGTTCGTAAGCTGTAATGCA
AGTAGCGTATGCGCTCACGCAACTGGTCCAGAACCTTGACCGAACGCAGCGGTGGTAACGGCGCAGTGGC
GGTTTTCATGGCTTGTTATGACTGTTTTTTTGGGGTACAGTCTATGCCTCGGGCATCCAAGCAGCAAGCG
CGTTACGCCGTGGGTCGATGTTTGATGTTATGGAGCAGCAACGATGTTACGCAGCAGGGCAGTCGCCCTA
AAACAAAGTTAAACATCATGGGGGAAGCGGTGATCGCCGAAGTATCGACTCAACTATCAGAGGTAGTTGG
CGTCATCGAGCGCCATCTCGAACCGACGTTGCTGGCCGTACATTTGTACGGCTCCGCAGTGGATGGCGGC
CTGAAGCCACACAGTGATATTGATTTGCTGGTTACGGTGACCGTAAGGCTTGATGAAACAACGCGGCGAG
CTTTGATCAACGACCTTTTGGAAACTTCGGCTTCCCCTGGAGAGAGCGAGATTCTCCGCGCTGTAGAAGT
CACCATTGTTGTGCACGACGACATCATTCCGTGGCGTTATCCAGCTAAGCGCGAACTGCAATTTGGAGAA
TGGCAGCGCAATGACATTCTTGCAGGTATCTTCGAGCCAGCCACGATCGACATTGATCTGGCTATCTTGC
TGACAAAAGCAAGAGAACATAGCGTTGCCTTGGTAGGTCCAGCGGCGGAGGAACTCTTTGATCCGGTTCC
TGAACAGGATCTATTTGAGGCGCTAAATGAAACCTTAACGCTATGGAACTCGCCGCCCGACTGGGCTGGC
GATGAGCGAAATGTAGTGCTTACGTTGTCCCGCATTTGGTACAGCGCAGTAACCGGCAAAATCGCGCCGA
AGGATGTCGCTGCCGACTGGGCAATGGAGCGCCTGCCGGCCCAGTATCAGCCCGTCATACTTGAAGCTAG
ACAGGCTTATCTTGGACAAGAAGAAGATCGCTTGGCCTCGCGCGCAGATCAGTTGGAAGAATTTGTCCAC
TACGTGAAAGGCGAGATCACCAAGGTAGTCGGCAAATAATGTCTAGCTAGAAATTCGTTCAAGCCGACGC
CGCTTCGCGGCGCGGCTTAACTCAAGCGTTAGATGCACTAAGCACATAATTGCTCACAGCCAAACTATCA
GGTCAAGTCTGCTTTTATTATTTTTAAGCGTGCATAATAAGCCCTACACAAATTGGGAGATATATCATGC
ATGACCAAAATCCCTTAACGTGAGTTTTCGTTCCACTGAGCGTCAGACCCCGTAGAAAAGATCAAAGGAT
CTTCTTGAGATCCTTTTTTTCTGCGCGTAATCTGCTGCTTGCAAACAAAAAAACCACCGCTACCAGCGGT
GGTTTGTTTGCCGGATCAAGAGCTACCAACTCTTTTTCCGAAGGTAACTGGCTTCAGCAGAGCGCAGATA
CCAAATACTGTCCTTCTAGTGTAGCCGTAGTTAGGCCACCACTTCAAGAACTCTGTAGCACCGCCTACAT
ACCTCGCTCTGCTAATCCTGTTACCAGTGGCTGCTGCCAGTGGCGATAAGTCGTGTCTTACCGGGTTGGA
CTCAAGACGATAGTTACCGGATAAGGCGCAGCGGTCGGGCTGAACGGGGGGTTCGTGCACACAGCCCAGC
TTGGAGCGAACGACCTACACCGAACTGAGATACCTACAGCGTGAGCTATGAGAAAGCGCCACGCTTCCCG
AAGGGAGAAAGGCGGACAGGTATCCGGTAAGCGGCAGGGTCGGAACAGGAGAGCGCACGAGGGAGCTTCC
AGGGGGAAACGCCTGGTATCTTTATAGTCCTGTCGGGTTTCGCCACCTCTGACTTGAGCGTCGATTTTTG
TGATGCTCGTCAGGGGGGCGGAGCCTATGGAAAAACGCCAGCAACGCGGCCTTTTTACGGTTCCTGGCCT
TTTGCTGGCCTTTTGCTCACATGTTCTTTCCTGCGTTATCCCCTGATTCTGTGGATAACCGTATTACCGC
CTTTGAGTGAGCTGATACCGCTCGCCGCAGCCGAACGACCGAGCGCAGCGAGTCAGTGAGCGAGGAAGCG
GAAGAGCGCCTGATGCGGTATTTTCTCCTTACGCATCTGTGCGGTATTTCACACCGCATATGGTGCACTC
TCAGTACAATCTGCTCTGATGCCGCATAGTTAAGCCAGTATACACTCCGCTATCGCTACGTGACTGGGTC
ATGGCTGCGCCCCGACACCCGCCAACACCCGCTGACGCGCCCTGACGGGCTTGTCTGCTCCCGGCATCCG
CTTACAGACAAGCTGTGACCGTCTCCGGGAGCTGCATGTGTCAGAGGTTTTCACCGTCATCACCGAAACG
CGCGAGGCAGGGTGCCTTGATGTGGGCGCCGGCGGTCGAGTGGCGACGGCGCGGCTTGTCCGCGCCCTGG
TAGATTGCCTGGCCGTAGGCCAGCCATTTTTGAGCGGCCAGCGGCCGCGATAGGCCGACGCGAAGCGGCG
GGGCGTAGGGAGCGCAGCGACCGAAGGGTAGGCGCTTTTTGCAGCTCTTCGGCTGTGCGCTGGCCAGACA
GTTATGCACAGGCCAGGCGGGTTTTAAGAGTTTTAATAAGTTTTAAAGAGTTTTAGGCGGAAAAATCGCC
TTTTTTCTCTTTTATATCAGTCACTTACATGTGTGACCGGTTCCCAATGTACGGCTTTGGGTTCCCAATG
TACGGGTTCCGGTTCCCAATGTACGGCTTTGGGTTCCCAATGTACGTGCTATCCACAGGAAAGAGACCTT
TTCGACCTTTTTCCCCTGCTAGGGCAATTTGCCCTAGCATCTGCTCCGTACATTAGGAACCGGCGGATGC
TTCGCCCTCGATCAGGTTGCGGTAGCGCATGACTAGGATCGGGCCAGCCTGCCCCGCCTCCTCCTTCAAA
TCGTACTCCGGCAGGTCATTTGACCCGATCAGCTTGCGCACGGTGAAACAGAACTTCTTGAACTCTCCGG
CGCTGCCACTGCGTTCGTAGATCGTCTTGAACAACCATCTGGCTTCTGCCTTGCCTGCGGCGCGGCGTGC
CAGGCGGTAGAGAAAACGGCCGATGCCGGGATCGATCAAAAAGTAATCGGGGTGAACCGTCAGCACGTCC
GGGTTCTTGCCTTCTGTGATCTCGCGGTACATCCAATCAGCTAGCTCGATCTCGATGTACTCCGGCCGCC
CGGTTTCGCTCTTTACGATCTTGTAGCGGCTAATCAAGGCTTCACCCTCGGATACCGTCACCAGGCGGCC
GTTCTTGGCCTTCTTCGTACGCTGCATGGCAACGTGCGTGGTGTTTAACCGAATGCAGGTTTCTACCAGG
TCGTCTTTCTGCTTTCCGCCATCGGCTCGCCGGCAGAACTTGAGTACGTCCGCAACGTGTGGACGGAACA
CGCGGCCGGGCTTGTCTCCCTTCCCTTCCCGGTATCGGTTCATGGATTCGGTTAGATGGGAAACCGCCAT
CAGTACCAGGTCGTAATCCCACACACTGGCCATGCCGGCCGGCCCTGCGGAAACCTCTACGTGCCCGTCT
GGAAGCTCGTAGCGGATCACCTCGCCAGCTCGTCGGTCACGCTTCGACAGACGGAAAACGGCCACGTCCA
TGATGCTGCGACTATCGCGGGTGCCCACGTCATAGAGCATCGGAACGAAAAAATCTGGTTGCTCGTCGCC
CTTGGGCGGCTTCCTAATCGACGGCGCACCGGCTGCCGGCGGTTGCCGGGATTCTTTGCGGATTCGATCA
GCGGCCGCTTGCCACGATTCACCGGGGCGTGCTTCTGCCTCGATGCGTTGCCGCTGGGCGGCCTGCGCGG
CCTTCAACTTCTCCACCAGGTCATCACCCAGCGCCGCGCCGATTTGTACCGGGCCGGATGGTTTGCGACC
GCTCACGCCGATTCCTCGGGCTTGGGGGTTCCAGTGCCATTGCAGGGCCGGCAGACAACCCAGCCGCTTA
CGCCTGGCCAACCGCCCGTTCCTCCACACATGGGGCATTCCACGGCGTCGGTGCCTGGTTGTTCTTGATT
TTCCATGCCGCCTCCTTTAGCCGCTAAAATTCATCTACTCATTTATTCATTTGCTCATTTACTCTGGTAG
CTGCGCGATGTATTCAGATAGCAGCTCGGTAATGGTCTTGCCTTGGCGTACCGCGTACATCTTCAGCTTG
GTGTGATCCTCCGCCGGCAACTGAAAGTTGACCCGCTTCATGGCTGGCGTGTCTGCCAGGCTGGCCAACG
TTGCAGCCTTGCTGCTGCGTGCGCTCGGACGGCCGGCACTTAGCGTGTTTGTGCTTTTGCTCATTTTCTC
TTTACCTCATTAACTCAAATGAGTTTTGATTTAATTTCAGCGGCCAGCGCCTGGACCTCGCGGGCAGCGT
CGCCCTCGGGTTCTGATTCAAGAACGGTTGTGCCGGCGGCGGCAGTGCCTGGGTAGCTCACGCGCTGCGT
GATACGGGACTCAAGAATGGGCAGCTCGTACCCGGCCAGCGCCTCGGCAACCTCACCGCCGATGCGCGTG
CCTTTGATCGCCCGCGACACGACAAAGGCCGCTTGTAGCCTTCCATCCGTGACCTCAATGCGCTGCTTAA
CCAGCTCCACCAGGTCGGCGGTGGCCCATATGTCGTAAGGGCTTGGCTGCACCGGAATCAGCACGAAGTC
GGCTGCCTTGATCGCGGACACAGCCAAGTCCGCCGCCTGGGGCGCTCCGTCGATCACTACGAAGTCGCGC
CGGCCGATGGCCTTCACGTCGCGGTCAATCGTCGGGCGGTCGATGCCGACAACGGTTAGCGGTTGATCTT
CCCGCACGGCCGCCCAATCGCGGGCACTGCCCTGGGGATCGGAATCGACTAACAGAACATCGGCCCCGGC
GAGTTGCAGGGCGCGGGCTAGATGGGTTGCGATGGTCGTCTTGCCTGACCCGCCTTTCTGGTTAAGTACA
GCGATAACCTTCATGCGTTCCCCTTGCGTATTTGTTTATTTACTCATCGCATCATATACGCAGCGACCGC
ATGACGCAAGCTGTTTTACTCAAATACACATCACCTTTTTAGACGGCGGCGCTCGGTTTCTTCAGCGGCC
AAGCTGGCCGGCCAGGCCGCCAGCTTGGCATCAGACAAACCGGCCAGGATTTCATGCAGCCGCACGGTTG
AGACGTGCGCGGGCGGCTCGAACACGTACCCGGCCGCGATCATCTCCGCCTCGATCTCTTCGGTAATGAA
AAACGGTTCGTCCTGGCCGTCCTGGTGCGGTTTCATGCTTGTTCCTCTTGGCGTTCATTCTCGGCGGCCG
CCAGGGCGTCGGCCTCGGTCAATGCGTCCTCACGGAAGGCACCGCGCCGCCTGGCCTCGGTGGGCGTCAC
TTCCTCGCTGCGCTCAAGTGCGCGGTACAGGGTCGAGCGATGCACGCCAAGCAGTGCAGCCGCCTCTTTC
ACGGTGCGGCCTTCCTGGTCGATCAGCTCGCGGGCGTGCGCGATCTGTGCCGGGGTGAGGGTAGGGCGGG
GGCCAAACTTCACGCCTCGGGCCTTGGCGGCCTCGCGCCCGCTCCGGGTGCGGTCGATGATTAGGGAACG
CTCGAACTCGGCAATGCCGGCGAACACGGTCAACACCATGCGGCCGGCCGGCGTGGTGGTGTCGGCCCAC
GGCTCTGCCAGGCTACGCAGGCCCGCGCCGGCCTCCTGGATGCGCTCGGCAATGTCCAGTAGGTCGCGGG
TGCTGCGGGCCAGGCGGTCTAGCCTGGTCACTGTCACAACGTCGCCAGGGCGTAGGTGGTCAAGCATCCT
GGCCAGCTCCGGGCGGTCGCGCCTGGTGCCGGTGATCTTCTCGGAAAACAGCTTGGTGCAGCCGGCCGCG
TGCAGTTCGGCCCGTTGGTTGGTCAAGTCCTGGTCGTCGGTGCTGACGCGGGCATAGCCCAGCAGGCCAG
CGGCGGCGCTCTTGTTCATGGCGTAATGTCTCCGGTTCTAGTCGCAAGTATTCTACTTTATGCGACTAAA
ACACGCGACAAGAAAACGCCAGGAAAAGGGCAGGGCGGCAGCCTGTCGCGTAACTTAGGACTTGTGCGAC
ATGTCGTTTTCAGAAGACGGCTGCACTGAACGTCAGAAGCCGACTGCACTATAGCAGCGGAGGGGTTGGA
TCAAAGTACTTTAAAGTACTTTAAAGTACTTTAAAGTACTTTGATCCCGAGGGGAACCCTGTGGTTGGCA
TGCACATACAAATGGACGAACGGATAAACCTTTTCACGCCCTTTTAAATATCCGATTATTCTAATAAACG
CTCTTTTCTCTTAGGTTTACCCGCCAATATATCCTGTCAAACACTGATAGTTTAAACTGAAGGCGGGAAA
CGACAATCTGATCCAAGCTCAAGCTAAGCTTGAGCTCGTTTTCCCAGTCACGACGTTGTAAAACGACGGC
CAGTGAATTATCAACTATGTATAATAAAGTTGAACGAGAAACGTAAAATGATATAAATATCAATATATTA
AATTAGATTTTGCATAAAAAACAGACTACATAATACTGTAAAACACAACATATCCAGTCACTATGGCGGC
CGCATTAGGCACCCCAGGCTTTACACTTTATGCTTCCGGCTCGTATAATGTGTGGATTTTGAGTTAGGAT
CCGTCGAGATTTTCAGGAGCTAAGGAAGCTAAAATGGAGAAAAAAATCACTGGATATACCACCGTTGATA
TATCCCAATGGCATCGTAAAGAACATTTTGAGGCATTTCAGTCAGTTGCTCAATGTACCTATAACCAGAC
CGTTCAGCTGGATATTACGGCCTTTTTAAAGACCGTAAAGAAAAATAAGCACAAGTTTTATCCGGCCTTT
ATTCACATTCTTGCCCGCCTGATGAATGCTCATCCGGAATTCCGTATGGCAATGAAAGACGGTGAGCTGG
TGATATGGGATAGTGTTCACCCTTGTTACACCGTTTTCCATGAGCAAACTGAAACGTTTTCATCGCTCTG
GAGTGAATACCACGACGATTTCCGGCAGTTTCTACACATATATTCGCAAGATGTGGCGTGTTACGGTGAA
AACCTGGCCTATTTCCCTAAAGGGTTTATTGAGAATATGTTTTTCGTCTCAGCCAATCCCTGGGTGAGTT
TCACCAGTTTTGATTTAAACGTGGCCAATATGGACAACTTCTTCGCCCCCGTTTTCACCATGGGCAAATA
TTATACGCAAGGCGACAAGGTGCTGATGCCGCTGGCGATTCAGGTTCATCATGCCGTTTGTGATGGCTTC
CATGTCGGCAGAATGCTTAATGAATTACAACAGTACTGCGATGAGTGGCAGGCGGGGCGTAATCTAGAGG
ATCCGGCTTACTAAAAGCCAGATAACAGTATGCGTATTTGCGCGCTGATTTTTGCGGTATAAGAATATAT
ACTGATATGTATACCCGAAGTATGTCAAAAAGAGGTATGCTATGAAGCAGCGTATTACAGTGACAGTTGA
CAGCGACAGCTATCAGTTGCTCAAGGCATATATGATGTCAGTATCTCCGGTTCGGTAAGCACAACCATGC
AGAATGAAGCCCGTCGTCTGCGTGCCGAACGCTGGAAAGCGGAAAATCAAGAAGGGATGGCTGAGGTCGC
CCGGTTTATTGAAATGAACGGCTCTTTTGCCGACGAGAACAGGGGCTGGTGAAATGCAGTTTAAGGTTTA
CACCTATAAAAGAGAGAGCCGTTATCGTCTGTTTGTGGATGTACAGAGTGATATTATTGACACGCCCGGG
CGACGGATGGTGATCCCCCTGGCCAGTGCACGTCTGCTGTCAGATAAAGTCCCCCGTGAACTTTACCCGG
TGGTGCATATCGGGGATGAAAGCTGGCGCATGATGACCACCGATATGGCCAGTGTGCCGGTCTCCGTTAT
CGGGGAAGAAGTGGCTGATCTCAGCCACCGCGAAAATGACATCAAAAACGCCATTAACCTGATGTTCTGG
GGAATATAAATGTCAGGCTCCCTTATACACAGCCAGTCTGCAGGTCGACCATAGTGACTGGATATGTTGT
GTTTTACAGTATTATGTAGTCTGTTTTTTATGCAAAATCTAATTTAATATATTGATATTTATATCATTTT
ACGTTTCTCGTTCAACTTTTCTATACAAAGTTGATAGCTTGGCGTAATCATGGTCATAGCTGTTTCCTGT
GTGAAATTGTTATCCGCTCGGGCCCTCTAGAGGATCCCCGGGTACC
Features (pLannotate 1.2.2; 26 found; start..end, strand, type, name):
    359..883     -  CDS            MSR4 (fragment): MSRA4_ARATH - Also known as PMSR, PMSR4. Experimental evidence at protein level: Swiss-Prot protein existence level 1. Catalyzes the reduction of methionine sulfoxide (MetSO) to methionine in proteins. Plays a protective role against oxidative stress by restoring activity to proteins that have been inactivated by methionine oxidation. Prevents the methionine sulfoxidation of the heat shock protein HSP21 and its subsequent inactivation. MSRA family specifically reduces the MetSO S-enantiomer. From Arabidopsis thaliana (Mouse-ear cress).
   1425..2141    +  CDS            OLEO2_BRANA: Experimental evidence at protein level: Swiss-Prot protein existence level 1. May have a structural role to stabilize the lipid body during desiccation of the seed by preventing coalescence of the oil. Probably interacts with both lipid and phospholipid moieties of lipid bodies. May also provide recognition signals for specific lipase anchorage in lipolysis during seedling growth. From Brassica napus (Rape).
   2142..2834    +  CDS            TagRFP: TagRFP is a basic (constitutively fluorescent) red fluorescent protein published in 2007, derived from Entacmaea quadricolor. It has very low acid sensitivity.
   2836..3087    -  terminator     NOS terminator: nopaline synthase terminator and poly(A) signal
   3183..3207    -  misc_feature   LB T-DNA repeat: left border repeat from nopaline C58 T-DNA
   3466..3489    +  promoter       Pc promoter (fragment): intI1 (promoter lies within the coding sequence); class 1 integron promoter
   3665..3721    +  CDS            GmR (fragment): gentamycin acetyltransferase; aacC1; confers resistance to gentamycin
   3732..4519    +  CDS            SmR (fragment): aminoglycoside adenylyltransferase (Murphy, 1985); aadA; confers resistance to spectinomycin and streptomycin
   4765..5353    +  rep_origin     ori: high-copy-number ColE1/pMB1/pBR322/pUC origin of replication
   5539..5679    -  misc_feature   bom: basis of mobility region from pBR322
   5781..5820    -  CDS            rop (fragment): Rop protein, which maintains plasmids at low copy number; rop
   6023..6217    -  rep_origin     pVS1 oriV: origin of replication for the Pseudomonas plasmid pVS1 (Heeb et al., 2000)
   6283..7356    -  CDS            pVS1 RepA: replication protein from the Pseudomonas plasmid pVS1 (Heeb et al., 2000)
   7785..8414    -  CDS            pVS1 StaA: stability protein from the Pseudomonas plasmid pVS1 (Heeb et al., 2000)
   8974..9375    -  CDS            Y4CG_SINFN (fragment): Protein inferred from homology: Swiss-Prot protein existence level 3. From Sinorhizobium fredii (strain NBRC 101917 / NGR234).
   9745..9769    -  misc_feature   RB T-DNA repeat: right border repeat from nopaline C58 T-DNA
   9838..9878    -  CDS            lacZα (fragment): LacZα fragment of β-galactosidase; lacZ fragment
   9882..10005   +  protein_bind   attR3: mutant version of attR; recombination site for the Gateway® LR reaction LR Clonase™
  10030..10060   +  promoter       lac UV5 promoter: E. coli lac promoter with an "up" mutation
  10084..10113   +  promoter       cat promoter (fragment): promoter of the E. coli cat gene encoding chloramphenicol acetyltransferase
  10114..10794   +  CDS            CmR: chloramphenicol acetyltransferase confers resistance to chloramphenicol
  10951..11109   +  CDS            ccdA (fragment): CCDA_ECO57 - Also known as H, letA. Experimental evidence at protein level: Swiss-Prot protein existence level 1. Antitoxin component of a type II toxin-antitoxin (TA) system which inhibits the post-segregational killing (PSK) of plasmid-free cells, also referred to as a plasmid addiction system. Binds to and blocks the activity of CcdB; will also remove bound CcdB protein from the CcdB-GyrA complex by forming a CcdA-CcdB complex, a process termed rejuvenation. Functions as a transcriptional corepressor for the ccdAB operon, repression also requires CcdB (By similarity). From Escherichia coli
  11114..11419   +  CDS            ccdB: CcdB, a bacterial toxin that poisons DNA gyrase; ccdB; Plasmids containing the ccdB gene cannot be propagated in standard E. coli strains.
  11460..11579   -  protein_bind   attR1: mutant version of attR; recombination site for the Gateway® LR reaction LR Clonase™
  11563..11583   -  protein_bind   attB4: mutant version of attB; core recombination site for the Gateway® BP reaction BP Clonase™
  11645..11666   -  misc_feature   MCS (fragment): pUC18/19 multiple cloning site
