[The description below was written by a language model from this plasmid's Addgene catalogue record and pLannotate feature annotations shown in this document.]
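Description:
pFRm43GW is an empty plant binary destination vector for three-fragment MultiSite Gateway assembly, designed for Agrobacterium-mediated transformation of Arabidopsis thaliana with transformant selection by red seed fluorescence. The backbone carries a high-copy ColE1/pUC-type origin with the pBR322 bom region for propagation in E. coli. It also carries the pVS1 replicon (oriV, RepA and the StaA stability protein), which supports maintenance in Agrobacterium. Bacterial selection on the backbone is provided by an aadA spectinomycin/streptomycin resistance gene.

Between the nopaline-type left and right T-DNA border repeats lie two functional units. The first is the Gateway destination cassette, bounded by sites annotated as attR3 on one side and attR1 overlapping an attB4 core on the other. The latter pattern is consistent with an attR4 site, as the "43" in the name suggests. This cassette contains a chloramphenicol resistance gene and the ccdB gyrase toxin. The empty vector must therefore be grown in a ccdB-tolerant strain under chloramphenicol plus spectinomycin. An LR reaction replaces the cassette with three entry-clone fragments, typically promoter, coding sequence and tag or terminator, and ccdB counterselects against unrecombined plasmid.

The second unit is the seed marker, an oleosin coding sequence (annotated by homology to a Brassica napus oleosin) fused in frame to TagRFP. A NOS terminator is annotated immediately downstream, on the opposite strand. The promoter driving this fusion is not annotated. The upstream region includes a fragment matching an Arabidopsis methionine sulfoxide reductase gene, possibly carried along with flanking genomic sequence. Oleosin targets the red fluorescent protein to seed oil bodies, so transgenic seeds can be picked visually without antibiotic or herbicide selection. The associated publication concerns an inducible genome editing system for plants.
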