Addgene plasmid #133748: pFRm43GW
Purpose: (Empty Backbone) Three-fragment Multisite Gateway vector construction for red fluorescent seed selection in Arabidopsis thaliana
Depositing lab: Niko Geldner. Depositing organization: Universite de Lausanne (UNIL). Publication: An inducible genome editing system for plants. Wang X, Ye L, Lyu M, Ursache R, Loytynoja A, Mahonen AP. Nat Plants. 2020 Jun 29. pii: 10.1038/s41477-020-0695-2. doi: 10.1038/s41477-020-0695-2. PubMed 32601420.
Backbone
  Vector backbone: pFRm43GW
  Vector type: Plant Expression
Growth in bacteria
  Bacterial resistance: Chloramphenicol and Spectinomycin, 25 & 50 μg/mL
  Growth temperature: 37°C
  Growth strain: ccdB Survival
  Copy number: High Copy
Gene/Insert
  Cloning method: Gateway Cloning
  Sequencing primers: 5′ cgagcggataacaatttcacacagg; 3′ ttacccgccaatatatcctg
Terms and licenses: Academic/Nonprofit Terms; Industry Terms: Not Available to Industry
How to cite: pFRm43GW was a gift from Niko Geldner (Addgene plasmid # 133748 ; http://n2t.net/addgene:133748 ; RRID:Addgene_133748)
